Addgene plasmid #26072: pBMTBX-1
Purpose: (Empty Backbone)
Depositing lab: Ryan Gill. Depositing organization: University of Colorado, Boulder. Publication: Broad-host-range vectors for protein expression across gram negative hosts. Prior JE, Lynch MD, Gill RT. Biotechnol Bioeng. 2010 Jun 1. 106(2):326-32. 10.1002/bit.22695 PubMed 20148414.
Backbone
  Vector backbone: pBMTBX-1
  Backbone size (bp): 5120
  Vector type: Bacterial Expression
Growth in bacteria
  Bacterial resistance: Ampicillin, 100 μg/mL
  Growth temperature: 37°C
  Growth strain: DH5alpha
  Copy number: Unknown
Gene/Insert
  Gene/Insert name: None
  GenBank ID: GQ438218
  Cloning method: Restriction Enzyme; 5′ cloning site NheI (unknown if destroyed); 3′ cloning site HincII (unknown if destroyed)
  Sequencing primers: 5′ acctgacgctttttatcgca
Terms and licenses: Academic/Nonprofit Terms; Industry Terms: Not Available to Industry
How to cite: pBMTBX-1 was a gift from Ryan Gill (Addgene plasmid # 26072 ; http://n2t.net/addgene:26072 ; RRID:Addgene_26072)
