[The description below was written by a language model from this plasmid's Addgene catalogue record and pLannotate feature annotations shown in this document.]
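Description:
pBMTBX-1 is an empty bacterial expression backbone of 5,120 bp, designed as a broad-host-range vector for protein expression across Gram-negative hosts. Replication relies on the pBBR1 system from Bordetella bronchiseptica: the annotated pBBR1 oriV sits directly upstream of the pBBR1 Rep coding sequence, whose product the origin requires. Because the plasmid supplies its own replication protein, it can be maintained in many Gram-negative species rather than only in E. coli. The copy number is recorded as unknown. Selection is by ampicillin through a β-lactamase (AmpR) gene. In this construct AmpR lies immediately downstream of a fragment of the cat promoter, which appears to drive it. A bidirectional tonB terminator follows it and insulates it from the neighbouring expression module.

The expression module is the arabinose-inducible araC/araBAD arrangement. araC is encoded on the reverse strand and transcribed divergently from the araBAD promoter. It represses that promoter in the absence of L-arabinose and activates it when the sugar is present, giving tunable, inducible transcription of whatever is cloned downstream. No insert is present. The record lists NheI and HincII as the 5′ and 3′ cloning sites for restriction-based insertion of a gene of interest. A bidirectional soxR terminator, annotated just past the origin of the circular map's numbering, lies downstream of the promoter and is positioned to terminate transcripts from the cloning region. The feature table does not annotate a ribosome-binding site, a multiple cloning site or any tags, and roughly 1.2 kb between the soxR terminator and oriV carries no annotation. The vector is typically used as a starting point for building arabinose-controlled expression constructs to be tested or used in diverse Gram-negative bacteria.
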