Features (pLannotate 1.2.2; 8 found; start..end, strand, type, name):
     60..96      -  terminator     soxR terminator: bidirectional E. coli soxR transcription terminator
   1347..2116    +  rep_origin     pBBR1 oriV: replication origin of the broad-host-range plasmid pBBR1 from Bordetella bronchiseptica; requires the pBBR1 Rep protein for replication
   2117..2779    +  CDS            pBBR1 Rep: replication protein for the broad-host-range plasmid pBBR1 from Bordetella bronchiseptica
   2781..2875    +  promoter       cat promoter (fragment): promoter of the E. coli cat gene encoding chloramphenicol acetyltransferase
   2876..3736    +  CDS            AmpR: β-lactamase; bla; confers resistance to ampicillin, carbenicillin, and related antibiotics
   3752..3783    -  terminator     tonB terminator: bidirectional E. coli tonB-P14 transcription terminator
   3811..4689    -  CDS            araC: L-arabinose regulatory protein; araC
   4716..5000    +  promoter       araBAD promoter: araBAD; promoter of the L-arabinose operon of E. coli; the araC regulatory gene is transcribed in the opposite direction (Guzman et al., 1995)
>Addgene plasmid #26072 | pBMTBX-1 | depositor full sequence | sequence record 12236 | Author sequence
AACGAATTCAAGCTTGATATCATTCAGGACGAGCCTCAGACTCCAGCGTAACTGGACTGAAAACAAACTA
AAGCGCCCTTGTGGCGCTTTAGTTTTGTTCCGCTCATGATAATAATGGTTTCTTAGACGTCAGGTGGCAC
TTTTCGGGGAAATGTGCGCGCCCGCGTTCCTGCTGGCGCTGGGCCTGTTTCTGGCGCTGGACTTCCCGCT
GTTCCGTCAGCAGCTTTTCGCCCACGGCCTTGATGATCGCGGCGGCCTTGGCCTGCATATCCCGATTCAA
CGGCCCCAGGGCGTCCAGAACGGGCTTCAGGCGCTCCCGAAGGTCTCGGGCCGTCTCTTGGGCTTGATCG
GCCTTCTTGCGCATCTCACGCGCTCCTGCGGCGGCCTGTAGGGCAGGCTCATACCCCTGCCGAACCGCTT
TTGTCAGCCGGTCGGCCACGGCTTCCGGCGTCTCAACGCGCTTTGAGATTCCCAGCTTTTCGGCCAATCC
CTGCGGTGCATAGGCGCGTGGCTCGACCGCTTGCGGGCTGATGGTGACGTGGCCCACTGGTGGCCGCTCC
AGGGCCTCGTAGAACGCCTGAATGCGCGTGTGACGTGCCTTGCTGCCCTCGATGCCCCGTTGCAGCCCTA
GATCGGCCACAGCGGCCGCAAACGTGGTCTGGTCGCGGGTCATCTGCGCTTTGTTGCCGATGAACTCCTT
GGCCGACAGCCTGCCGTCCTGCGTCAGCGGCACCACGAACGCGGTCATGTGCGGGCTGGTTTCGTCACGG
TGGATGCTGGCCGTCACGATGCGATCCGCCCCGTACTTGTCCGCCAGCCACTTGTGCGCCTTCTCGAAGA
ACGCCGCCTGCTGTTCTTGGCTGGCCGACTTCCACCATTCCGGGCTGGCCGTCATGACGTACTCGACCGC
CAACACAGCGTCCTTGCGCCGCTTCTCTGGCAGCAACTCGCGCAGTCGGCCCATCGCTTCATCGGTGCTG
CTGGCCGCCCAGTGCTCGTTCTCTGGCGTCCTGCTGGCGTCAGCGTTGGGCGTCTCGCGCTCGCGGTAGG
CGTGCTTGAGACTGGCCGCCACGTTGCCCATTTTCGCCAGCTTCTTGCATCGCATGATCGCGTATGCCGC
CATGCCTGCCCCTCCCTTTTGGTGTCCAACCGGCTCGACGGGGGCAGCGCAAGGCGGTGCCTCCGGCGGG
CCACTCAATGCTTGAGTATACTCACTAGACTTTGCTTCGCAAAGTCGTGACCGCCTACGGCGGCTGCGGC
GCCCTACGGGCTTGCTCTCCGGGCTTCGCCCTGCGCGGTCGCTGCGCTCCCTTGCCAGCCCGTGGATATG
TGGACGATGGCCGCGAGCGGCCACCGGCTGGCTCGCTTCGCTCGGCCCGTGGACAACCCTGCTGGACAAG
CTGATGGACAGGCTGCGCCTGCCCACGAGCTTGACCACAGGGATTGCCCACCGGCTACCCAGCCTTCGAC
CACATACCCACCGGCTCCAACTGCGCGGCCTGCGGCCTTGCCCCATCAATTTTTTTAATTTTCTCTGGGG
AAAAGCCTCCGGCCTGCGGCCTGCGCGCTTCGCTTGCCGGTTGGACACCAAGTGGAAGGCGGGTCAAGGC
TCGCGCAGCGACCGCGCAGCGGCTTGGCCTTGACGCGCCTGGAACGACCCAAGCCTATGCGAGTGGGGGC
AGTCGAAGGCGAAGCCCGCCCGCCTGCCCCCCGAGCCTCACGGCGGCGAGTGCGGGGGTTCCAAGGGGGC
AGCGCCACCTTGGGCAAGGCCGAAGGCCGCGCAGTCGATCAACAAGCCCCGGAGGGGCCACTTTTTGCCG
GAGGGGGAGCCGCGCCGAAGGCGTGGGGGAACCCCGCAGGGGTGCCCTTCTTTGGGCACCAAAGAACTAG
ATATAGGGCGAAATGCGAAAGACTTAAAAATCAACAACTTAAAAAAGGGGGGTACGCAACAGCTCATTGC
GGCACCCCCCGCAATAGCTCATTGCGTAGGTTAAAGAAAATCTGTAATTGACTGCCACTTTTACGCAACG
CATAATTGTTGTCGCGCTGCCGAAAAGTTGCAGCTGATTGCGCATGGTGCCGCAACCGTGCGGCACCCTA
CCGCATGGAGATAAGCATGGCCACGCAGTCCAGAGAAATCGGCATTCAAGCCAAGAACAAGCCCGGTCAC
TGGGTGCAAACGGAACGCAAAGCGCATGAGGCGTGGGCCGGGCTTATTGCGAGGAAACCCACGGCGGCAA
TGCTGCTGCATCACCTCGTGGCGCAGATGGGCCACCAGAACGCCGTGGTGGTCAGCCAGAAGACACTTTC
CAAGCTCATCGGACGTTCTTTGCGGACGGTCCAATACGCAGTCAAGGACTTGGTGGCCGAGCGCTGGATC
TCCGTCGTGAAGCTCAACGGCCCCGGCACCGTGTCGGCCTACGTGGTCAATGACCGCGTGGCGTGGGGCC
AGCCCCGCGACCAGTTGCGCCTGTCGGTGTTCAGTGCCGCCGTGGTGGTTGATCACGACGACCAGGACGA
ATCGCTGTTGGGGCATGGCGACCTGCGCCGCATCCCGACCCTGTATCCGGGCGAGCAGCAACTACCGACC
GGCCCCGGCGAGGAGCCGCCCAGCCAGCCCGGCATTCCGGGCATGGAACCAGACCTGCCAGCCTTGACCG
AAACGGAGGAATGGGAACGGCGCGGGCAGCAGCGCCTGCCGATGCCCGATGAGCCGTGTTTTCTGGACGA
TGGCGAGCCGTTGGAGCCGCCGACACGGGTCACGCTGCCGCGCCGGTAGTACGTAAGAGGTTCCAACTTT
CACCATAATGAAATAAGATCACTACCGGGCGTATTTTTTGAGTTATCGAGATTTTCAGGAGCTAAGGAAG
CTAAAATGAGTATTCAACATTTCCGTGTCGCCCTTATTCCCTTTTTTGCGGCATTTTGCCTTCCTGTTTT
TGCTCACCCAGAAACGCTGGTGAAAGTAAAAGATGCTGAAGATCAGTTGGGTGCACGAGTGGGTTACATC
GAACTGGATCTCAACAGCGGTAAGATCCTTGAGAGTTTACGCCCCGAAGAACGTTTTCCAATGATGAGCA
CTTTTAAAGTTCTGCTATGTGGCGCGGTATTATCCCGTATTGACGCCGGGCAAGAGCAACTCGGTCGCCG
CATACACTATTCTCAGAATGACTTGGTTGAGTACTCACCAGTCACAGAAAAGCATCTCACGGATGGCATG
ACAGTAAGAGAATTATGCAGTGCTGCCATAACCATGAGTGATAACACTGCGGCCAACTTACTTCTGGCAA
CGATCGGAGGACCGAAGGAGCTAACCGCTTTTTTGCACAACATGGGGGATCATGTAACTCGCCTTGATCG
TTGGGAACCGGAGCTGAATGAAGCCATACCAAACGACGAGCGTGACACCACGATGCCTGTAGCAATGGCA
ACAACGTTGCGCAAACTATTAACTGGCGAACTACTTACTCTAGCTTCCCGGCAACAATTAATAGACTGGA
TGGAGGCGGATAAAGTTGCAGGATCACTTCTGCGCTCGGCCCTCCCGGCTGGCTGGTTTATTGCTGATAA
ATCTGGAGCCGGTGAGCGTGGGTCTCGCGGTATCATTGCAGCACTGGGGCCAGATGGTAAGCCCTCCCGC
ATCGTAGTTATCTACACGACGGGGAGTCAGGCAACTATGGATGAACGAAATAGACAGATCGCTGAGATAG
GTGCCTCACTGATTAAGCATTGGTAATGAGGATCCCCCTCAAGTCAAAAGCCTCCGGTCGGAGGCTTTTG
ACTTTCTGCTATGGAGGTCAGGTATGATTTTTATGACAACTTGACGGCTACATCATTCACTTTTTCTTCA
CAACCGGCACGGAACTCGCTCGGGCTGGCCCCGGTGCATTTTTTAAATACCCGCGAGAAATAGAGTTGAT
CGTCAAAACCAACATTGCGACCGACGGTGGCGATAGGCATCCGGGTGGTGCTCAAAAGCAGCTTCGCCTG
GCTGATACGTTGGTCCTCGCGCCAGCTTAAGACGCTAATCCCTAACTGCTGGCGGAAAAGATGTGACAGA
CGCGACGGCGACAAGCAAACATGCTGTGCGACGCTGGCGATATCAAAATTGCTGTCTGCCAGGTGATCGC
TGATGTACTGACAAGCCTCGCGTACCCGATTATCCATCGGTGGATGGAGCGACTCGTTAATCGCTTCCAT
GCGCCGCAGTAACAATTGCTCAAGCAGATTTATCGCCAGCAGCTCCGAATAGCGCCCTTCCCCTTGCCCG
GCGTTAATGATTTGCCCAAACAGGTCGCTGAAATGCGGCTGGTGCGCTTCATCCGGGCGAAAGAACCCCG
TATTGGCAAATATTGACGGCCAGTTAAGCCATTCATGCCAGTAGGCGCGCGGACGAAAGTAAACCCACTG
GTGATACCATTCGCGAGCCTCCGGATGACGACCGTAGTGATGAATCTCTCCTGGCGGGAACAGCAAAATA
TCACCCGGTCGGCAAACAAATTCTCGTCCCTGATTTTTCACCACCCCCTGACCGCGAATGGTGAGATTGA
GAATATAACCTTTCATTCCCAGCGGTCGGTCGATAAAAAAATCGAGATAACCGTTGGCCTCAATCGGCGT
TAAACCCGCCACCAGATGGGCATTAAACGAGTATCCCGGCAGCAGGGGATCATTTTGCGCTTCAGCCATA
CTTTTCATACTCCCGCCATTCAGAGAAGAAACCAATTGTCCATATTGCATCAGACATTGCCGTCACTGCG
TCTTTTACTGGCTCTTCTCGCTAACCAAACCGGTAACCCCGCTTATTAAAAGCATTCTGTAACAAAGCGG
GACCAAAGCCATGACAAAAACGCGTAACAAAAGTGTCTATAATCACGGCAGAAAAGTCCACATTGATTAT
TTGCACGGCGTCACACTTTGCTATGCCATAGCATTTTTATCCATAAGATTAGCGGATCCTACCTGACGCT
TTTTATCGCAACTCTCTACTGTTTCTCCATACCCGTTTTTTTGGGCTAGCACCGCCTATCTCGTGTGAGA
TAGGCGGAGATACGAACTTTAAGAAGGAGATATACCCATGGTAAAATGGTCAGTATTGAGCGATATCTAG
AGAATTCGTC
