>Addgene plasmid #26072 | pBMTBX-1 | addgene partial sequence | sequence record 31665 | 26072 with pBT-3 (tggtcagtattgagcgatat)
GCTTGATATCATTCAGGACGAGCCTCAGACTCCAGCGTAACTGGACTGAAAACAAACTAAAGCGCCCTTG
TGGCGCTTTAGTTTTGTTCCGCTCATGATAATAATGGTTTCTTAGACGTCAGGTGGCACTTTTCGGGGAA
ATGTGCGCGCCCGCGTTCCTGCTGGCGCTGGGCCTGTTTCTGGCGCTGGACTTCCCGCTGTTCCGTCAGC
AGCTTTTCGCCCACGGCCTTGATGATCGCGGCGGCCTTGGCCTGCATATCCCGATTCAACGGCCCCAGGG
CGTCCAGAACGGGCTTCAGGCGCTCCCGAAGGTCTCGGGCCGTCTCTTGGGCTTGATCGGCCTTCTTGCG
CATCTCACGCGCTCCTGCGGCGGCCTGTAGGGCAGGCTCATACCCCTGCCGAACCGCTTTTGTCAGCCGG
TCGGCCACGGCTTCCGGCGTCTCAACGCGCTTTGAGATTCCCAGCTTTTCGGCCAATCCCTGCGGTGCAT
AGGCGCGTGGCTCGACCGCTTGCGGGCTGATGGTGACGTGGCCCACTGGTGGCCGCTCCAGGGCCTCGTA
GAACGCCTGAATGCGCGTGTGACGTGCCTTGCTGCCCTCGATGCCCCGTTGCAGCCCTAGATCGGCCACA
GCGGCCGCAAACGTGGTCTGGTCGCGGGTCATCTGCGCTTTGTTGCCGATGAACTCCTTGGCCGACAGCC
TGCCGTCCTGCGTCAGCGGCACCACGAACGCGGTCATGTGCGGGCTGGTTTCGTCACGGTGGATGCTGGC
CGTCACGATGCGATCCGCCCCGTACTTGTCCGCCAGCCACTTGTGCGCCTTCTCGAAGAACGCCGCCTGC
TGTTCTTGGCTGGCCGACTTCCACCATTCCGGGCTGG
